Addgene plasmid #122320: px335-sgRNA-EF(Cas9n)-Ctcf-R
Purpose: Expresses sgRNA targeting mouse Ctcf and Cas9 nickase in mammalian cells
Depositing lab: Hiroshi Ochiai. Depositing organization: Hiroshima University. Publication: Genome-wide kinetic properties of transcriptional bursting in mouse embryonic stem cells. Ochiai H, Hayashi T, Umeda M, Yoshimura M, Harada A, Shimizu Y, Nakano K, Saitoh N, Liu Z, Yamamoto T, Okamura T, Ohkawa Y, Kimura H, Nikaido I. Sci Adv. 2020 Jun 17;6(25):eaaz6699. doi: 10.1126/sciadv.aaz6699. eCollection 2020 Jun. PubMed 32596448.
Backbone
  Vector backbone: px335
  Backbone size w/o insert (bp): 8427
  Total vector size (bp): 8447
  Modifications to backbone: We applied an optimized sgRNA design (sgRNA(F+E)) (Chen et al., Cell, 2013)
  Vector type: Mammalian Expression
Growth in bacteria
  Bacterial resistance: Ampicillin, 100 μg/mL
  Growth temperature: 37°C
  Growth strain: DH5alpha
  Copy number: High Copy
Gene/Insert
  Gene/Insert name: sgRNA for mouse Ctcf
  gRNA/shRNA sequence: ATCACCGGTCCATCATGCTG
  Species: Synthetic
  Cloning method: Restriction Enzyme; 5′ cloning site BbsI (destroyed during cloning); 3′ cloning site BbsI (destroyed during cloning)
  Sequencing primers: 5′ LKO1_5_primer
Terms and licenses: Academic/Nonprofit Terms; Industry Terms: Not Available to Industry
How to cite: px335-sgRNA-EF(Cas9n)-Ctcf-R was a gift from Hiroshi Ochiai (Addgene plasmid # 122320 ; http://n2t.net/addgene:122320 ; RRID:Addgene_122320)
