[The description below was written by a language model from this plasmid's Addgene catalogue record and pLannotate feature annotations shown in this document.]
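Description:
px335-sgRNA-EF(Cas9n)-Ctcf-R is a mammalian expression plasmid built on the px335 backbone that delivers both components of a Streptococcus pyogenes CRISPR nickase system from a single vector of about 8.4 kb. It is maintained in E. coli through a high-copy ColE1/pUC-type origin and selected with ampicillin via the β-lactamase gene. An f1/M13 phage origin is also present, and a single AAV2 inverted terminal repeat sits downstream of the expression cassette as a backbone remnant; one ITR alone does not make this a packageable AAV genome.

The first cassette uses the human U6 RNA polymerase III promoter to transcribe a single guide RNA whose 20-nt spacer targets mouse Ctcf. The spacer was inserted between BbsI sites that were destroyed during cloning. The scaffold was changed to the optimized sgRNA(F+E) design, which probably explains why the annotation software recognises the tracrRNA and gRNA scaffold only as fragments.

The second cassette uses a CMV enhancer, chicken β-actin promoter and hybrid intron to drive the Cas9 coding sequence, terminated by a bGH polyadenylation signal. The software annotates this as overlapping N- and C-terminal Cas9 portions that together span one continuous open reading frame. A short match to an epitope tag lies just upstream of it. The catalogue describes the enzyme as a Cas9 nickase, which cuts only one DNA strand, although the feature table does not show the mutation responsible.

The "-R" in the name suggests it is the right-hand member of a paired-nickase set, though the record does not say this or name a partner. The associated publication concerns transcriptional bursting in mouse embryonic stem cells. The depositor and sequencing-derived records are essentially concordant, differing by a single nucleotide in length.
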