Features (pLannotate 1.2.2; 18 found; start..end, strand, type, name):
      1..241     +  promoter       U6 promoter: RNA polymerase III promoter for human U6 snRNA
    289..356     +  misc_RNA       tracrRNA (fragment): trans-activating CRISPR RNA for the Streptococcus pyogenes CRISPR/Cas9 system
    363..406     +  misc_RNA       gRNA scaffold (fragment): guide RNA scaffold for the Streptococcus pyogenes CRISPR/Cas9 system
    453..738     +  enhancer       CMV enhancer: human cytomegalovirus immediate early enhancer; contains an 18-bp deletion relative to the standard CMV enhancer
    740..1017    +  promoter       chicken β-actin promoter: No description available
   1018..1246    +  intron         hybrid intron: hybrid between chicken β-actin (CBA) and minute virus of mice (MMV) introns (Gray et al., 2011)
   1267..1294    +  CDS            3xHA (fragment): three tandem HA epitope tags
   1327..3042    +  CDS            Cas9(N): N-terminal portion of Streptococcus pyogenes Cas9 (Zetsche et al., 2015)
   2929..5427    +  CDS            Cas9(C): C-terminal portion of Streptococcus pyogenes Cas9 (Zetsche et al., 2015)
   5494..5605    +  polyA_signal   bGH poly(A) signal: bovine growth hormone polyadenylation signal
   5710..5850    +  repeat_region  AAV2 ITR: inverted terminal repeat of adeno-associated virus serotype 2 inverted
   5855..5906    -  misc_feature   bom (fragment): basis of mobility region from pBR322
   5925..6305    +  rep_origin     M13 ori (sequence partly withheld): M13 bacteriophage origin of replication; arrow indicates direction of (+) strand synthesis
   6381..6430    -  misc_feature   bom (fragment): basis of mobility region from pBR322
   6532..6567    -  CDS            rop (fragment): Rop protein, which maintains plasmids at low copy number; rop
   6662..6766    +  promoter       AmpR promoter: bla
   6767..7627    +  CDS            AmpR: β-lactamase; bla; confers resistance to ampicillin, carbenicillin, and related antibiotics
   7798..8386    +  rep_origin     ori: high-copy-number ColE1/pMB1/pBR322/pUC origin of replication
>Addgene plasmid #122320 | px335-sgRNA-EF(Cas9n)-Ctcf-R | depositor full sequence | sequence record 233497 | px335-sgRNA-EF(Cas9n)-Ctcf-R sequence 8447 bps
GAGGGCCTATTTCCCATGATTCCTTCATATTTGCATATACGATACAAGGCTGTTAGAGAGATAATTGGAA
TTAATTTGACTGTAAACACAAAGATATTAGTACAAAATACGTGACGTAGAAAGTAATAATTTCTTGGGTA
GTTTGCAGTTTTAAAATTATGTTTTAAAATGGACTATCATATGCTTACCGTAACTTGAAAGTATTTCGAT
TTCTTGGCTTTATATATCTTGTGGAAAGGACGAAACACCGATCACCGGTCCATCATGCTGGTTTAAGAGC
TATGCTGGAAACAGCATAGCAAGTTTAAATAAGGCTAGTCCGTTATCAACTTGAAAAAGTGGCACCGAGT
CGGTGCTTTTTTGTTTTAGAGCTAGAAATAGCAAGTTAAAATAAGGCTAGTCCGTTTTTAGCGCGTGCGC
CAATTCTGCAGACAAATGGCTCTAGAGGTACCCGTTACATAACTTACGGTAAATGGCCCGCCTGGCTGAC
CGCCCAACGACCCCCGCCCATTGACGTCAATAGTAACGCCAATAGGGACTTTCCATTGACGTCAATGGGT
GGAGTATTTACGGTAAACTGCCCACTTGGCAGTACATCAAGTGTATCATATGCCAAGTACGCCCCCTATT
GACGTCAATGACGGTAAATGGCCCGCCTGGCATTGTGCCCAGTACATGACCTTATGGGACTTTCCTACTT
GGCAGTACATCTACGTATTAGTCATCGCTATTACCATGGTCGAGGTGAGCCCCACGTTCTGCTTCACTCT
CCCCATCTCCCCCCCCTCCCCACCCCCAATTTTGTATTTATTTATTTTTTAATTATTTTGTGCAGCGATG
GGGGCGGGGGGGGGGGGGGGGCGCGCGCCAGGCGGGGCGGGGCGGGGCGAGGGGCGGGGCGGGGCGAGGC
GGAGAGGTGCGGCGGCAGCCAATCAGAGCGGCGCGCTCCGAAAGTTTCCTTTTATGGCGAGGCGGCGGCG
GCGGCGGCCCTATAAAAAGCGAAGCGCGCGGCGGGCGGGAGTCGCTGCGACGCTGCCTTCGCCCCGTGCC
CCGCTCCGCCGCCGCCTCGCGCCGCCCGCCCCGGCTCTGACTGACCGCGTTACTCCCACAGGTGAGCGGG
CGGGACGGCCCTTCTCCTCCGGGCTGTAATTAGCTGAGCAAGAGGTAAGGGTTTAAGGGATGGTTGGTTG
GTGGGGTATTAATGTTTAATTACCTGGAGCACCTGCCTGAAATCACTTTTTTTCAGGTTGGACCGGTGCC
ACCATGTACCCATACGATGTTCCAGATTACGCTTCGCCGAAGAAAAAGCGCAAGGTCGAAGCGTCCGACA
AGAAGTACAGCATCGGCCTGGCCATCGGCACCAACTCTGTGGGCTGGGCCGTGATCACCGACGAGTACAA
GGTGCCCAGCAAGAAATTCAAGGTGCTGGGCAACACCGACCGGCACAGCATCAAGAAGAACCTGATCGGA
GCCCTGCTGTTCGACAGCGGCGAAACAGCCGAGGCCACCCGGCTGAAGAGAACCGCCAGAAGAAGATACA
CCAGACGGAAGAACCGGATCTGCTATCTGCAAGAGATCTTCAGCAACGAGATGGCCAAGGTGGACGACAG
CTTCTTCCACAGACTGGAAGAGTCCTTCCTGGTGGAAGAGGATAAGAAGCACGAGCGGCACCCCATCTTC
GGCAACATCGTGGACGAGGTGGCCTACCACGAGAAGTACCCCACCATCTACCACCTGAGAAAGAAACTGG
TGGACAGCACCGACAAGGCCGACCTGCGGCTGATCTATCTGGCCCTGGCCCACATGATCAAGTTCCGGGG
CCACTTCCTGATCGAGGGCGACCTGAACCCCGACAACAGCGACGTGGACAAGCTGTTCATCCAGCTGGTG
CAGACCTACAACCAGCTGTTCGAGGAAAACCCCATCAACGCCAGCGGCGTGGACGCCAAGGCCATCCTGT
CTGCCAGACTGAGCAAGAGCAGACGGCTGGAAAATCTGATCGCCCAGCTGCCCGGCGAGAAGAAGAATGG
CCTGTTCGGCAACCTGATTGCCCTGAGCCTGGGCCTGACCCCCAACTTCAAGAGCAACTTCGACCTGGCC
GAGGATGCCAAACTGCAGCTGAGCAAGGACACCTACGACGACGACCTGGACAACCTGCTGGCCCAGATCG
GCGACCAGTACGCCGACCTGTTTCTGGCCGCCAAGAACCTGTCCGACGCCATCCTGCTGAGCGACATCCT
GAGAGTGAACACCGAGATCACCAAGGCCCCCCTGAGCGCCTCTATGATCAAGAGATACGACGAGCACCAC
CAGGACCTGACCCTGCTGAAAGCTCTCGTGCGGCAGCAGCTGCCTGAGAAGTACAAAGAGATTTTCTTCG
ACCAGAGCAAGAACGGCTACGCCGGCTACATTGACGGCGGAGCCAGCCAGGAAGAGTTCTACAAGTTCAT
CAAGCCCATCCTGGAAAAGATGGACGGCACCGAGGAACTGCTCGTGAAGCTGAACAGAGAGGACCTGCTG
CGGAAGCAGCGGACCTTCGACAACGGCAGCATCCCCCACCAGATCCACCTGGGAGAGCTGCACGCCATTC
TGCGGCGGCAGGAAGATTTTTACCCATTCCTGAAGGACAACCGGGAAAAGATCGAGAAGATCCTGACCTT
CCGCATCCCCTACTACGTGGGCCCTCTGGCCAGGGGAAACAGCAGATTCGCCTGGATGACCAGAAAGAGC
GAGGAAACCATCACCCCCTGGAACTTCGAGGAAGTGGTGGACAAGGGCGCTTCCGCCCAGAGCTTCATCG
AGCGGATGACCAACTTCGATAAGAACCTGCCCAACGAGAAGGTGCTGCCCAAGCACAGCCTGCTGTACGA
GTACTTCACCGTGTATAACGAGCTGACCAAAGTGAAATACGTGACCGAGGGAATGAGAAAGCCCGCCTTC
CTGAGCGGCGAGCAGAAAAAGGCCATCGTGGACCTGCTGTTCAAGACCAACCGGAAAGTGACCGTGAAGC
AGCTGAAAGAGGACTACTTCAAGAAAATCGAGTGCTTCGACTCCGTGGAAATCTCCGGCGTGGAAGATCG
GTTCAACGCCTCCCTGGGCACATACCACGATCTGCTGAAAATTATCAAGGACAAGGACTTCCTGGACAAT
GAGGAAAACGAGGACATTCTGGAAGATATCGTGCTGACCCTGACACTGTTTGAGGACAGAGAGATGATCG
AGGAACGGCTGAAAACCTATGCCCACCTGTTCGACGACAAAGTGATGAAGCAGCTGAAGCGGCGGAGATA
CACCGGCTGGGGCAGGCTGAGCCGGAAGCTGATCAACGGCATCCGGGACAAGCAGTCCGGCAAGACAATC
CTGGATTTCCTGAAGTCCGACGGCTTCGCCAACAGAAACTTCATGCAGCTGATCCACGACGACAGCCTGA
CCTTTAAAGAGGACATCCAGAAAGCCCAGGTGTCCGGCCAGGGCGATAGCCTGCACGAGCACATTGCCAA
TCTGGCCGGCAGCCCCGCCATTAAGAAGGGCATCCTGCAGACAGTGAAGGTGGTGGACGAGCTCGTGAAA
GTGATGGGCCGGCACAAGCCCGAGAACATCGTGATCGAAATGGCCAGAGAGAACCAGACCACCCAGAAGG
GACAGAAGAACAGCCGCGAGAGAATGAAGCGGATCGAAGAGGGCATCAAAGAGCTGGGCAGCCAGATCCT
GAAAGAACACCCCGTGGAAAACACCCAGCTGCAGAACGAGAAGCTGTACCTGTACTACCTGCAGAATGGG
CGGGATATGTACGTGGACCAGGAACTGGACATCAACCGGCTGTCCGACTACGATGTGGACCATATCGTGC
CTCAGAGCTTTCTGAAGGACGACTCCATCGACAACAAGGTGCTGACCAGAAGCGACAAGAACCGGGGCAA
GAGCGACAACGTGCCCTCCGAAGAGGTCGTGAAGAAGATGAAGAACTACTGGCGGCAGCTGCTGAACGCC
AAGCTGATTACCCAGAGAAAGTTCGACAATCTGACCAAGGCCGAGAGAGGCGGCCTGAGCGAACTGGATA
AGGCCGGCTTCATCAAGAGACAGCTGGTGGAAACCCGGCAGATCACAAAGCACGTGGCACAGATCCTGGA
CTCCCGGATGAACACTAAGTACGACGAGAATGACAAGCTGATCCGGGAAGTGAAAGTGATCACCCTGAAG
TCCAAGCTGGTGTCCGATTTCCGGAAGGATTTCCAGTTTTACAAAGTGCGCGAGATCAACAACTACCACC
ACGCCCACGACGCCTACCTGAACGCCGTCGTGGGAACCGCCCTGATCAAAAAGTACCCTAAGCTGGAAAG
CGAGTTCGTGTACGGCGACTACAAGGTGTACGACGTGCGGAAGATGATCGCCAAGAGCGAGCAGGAAATC
GGCAAGGCTACCGCCAAGTACTTCTTCTACAGCAACATCATGAACTTTTTCAAGACCGAGATTACCCTGG
CCAACGGCGAGATCCGGAAGCGGCCTCTGATCGAGACAAACGGCGAAACCGGGGAGATCGTGTGGGATAA
GGGCCGGGATTTTGCCACCGTGCGGAAAGTGCTGAGCATGCCCCAAGTGAATATCGTGAAAAAGACCGAG
GTGCAGACAGGCGGCTTCAGCAAAGAGTCTATCCTGCCCAAGAGGAACAGCGATAAGCTGATCGCCAGAA
AGAAGGACTGGGACCCTAAGAAGTACGGCGGCTTCGACAGCCCCACCGTGGCCTATTCTGTGCTGGTGGT
GGCCAAAGTGGAAAAGGGCAAGTCCAAGAAACTGAAGAGTGTGAAAGAGCTGCTGGGGATCACCATCATG
GAAAGAAGCAGCTTCGAGAAGAATCCCATCGACTTTCTGGAAGCCAAGGGCTACAAAGAAGTGAAAAAGG
ACCTGATCATCAAGCTGCCTAAGTACTCCCTGTTCGAGCTGGAAAACGGCCGGAAGAGAATGCTGGCCTC
TGCCGGCGAACTGCAGAAGGGAAACGAACTGGCCCTGCCCTCCAAATATGTGAACTTCCTGTACCTGGCC
AGCCACTATGAGAAGCTGAAGGGCTCCCCCGAGGATAATGAGCAGAAACAGCTGTTTGTGGAACAGCACA
AGCACTACCTGGACGAGATCATCGAGCAGATCAGCGAGTTCTCCAAGAGAGTGATCCTGGCCGACGCTAA
TCTGGACAAAGTGCTGTCCGCCTACAACAAGCACCGGGATAAGCCCATCAGAGAGCAGGCCGAGAATATC
ATCCACCTGTTTACCCTGACCAATCTGGGAGCCCCTGCCGCCTTCAAGTACTTTGACACCACCATCGACC
GGAAGAGGTACACCAGCACCAAAGAGGTGCTGGACGCCACCCTGATCCACCAGAGCATCACCGGCCTGTA
CGAGACACGGATCGACCTGTCTCAGCTGGGAGGCGACAGCCCCAAGAAGAAGAGAAAGGTGGAGGCCAGC
TAAGAATTCCTAGAGCTCGCTGATCAGCCTCGACTGTGCCTTCTAGTTGCCAGCCATCTGTTGTTTGCCC
CTCCCCCGTGCCTTCCTTGACCCTGGAAGGTGCCACTCCCACTGTCCTTTCCTAATAAAATGAGGAAATT
GCATCGCATTGTCTGAGTAGGTGTCATTCTATTCTGGGGGGTGGGGTGGGGCAGGACAGCAAGGGGGAGG
ATTGGGAAGAGAATAGCAGGCATGCTGGGGAGCGGCCGCAGGAACCCCTAGTGATGGAGTTGGCCACTCC
CTCTCTGCGCGCTCGCTCGCTCACTGAGGCCGGGCGACCAAAGGTCGCCCGACGCCCGGGCTTTGCCCGG
GCGGCCTCAGTGAGCGAGCGAGCGCGCAGCTGCCTGCAGGGGCGCCTGATGCGGTATTTTCTCCTTACGC
ATCTGTGCGGTATTTCACACCGCATA
[142 nt withheld, positions 5907-6048]
C
[141 nt withheld, positions 6050-6190]
CCTTTGACGTTGGAGTCCACGTTCTTT
[37 nt withheld, positions 6218-6254]
ACCCTATCTCGGGCTATTCTTTTGATTTATAAGGGATTTTGCCGATTTCGGCCTATTGGTTAAAAAATGA
GCTGATTTAACAAAAATTTAACGCGAATTTTAACAAAATATTAACGTTTACAATTTTATGGTGCACTCTC
AGTACAATCTGCTCTGATGCCGCATAGTTAAGCCAGCCCCGACACCCGCCAACACCCGCTGACGCGCCCT
GACGGGCTTGTCTGCTCCCGGCATCCGCTTACAGACAAGCTGTGACCGTCTCCGGGAGCTGCATGTGTCA
GAGGTTTTCACCGTCATCACCGAAACGCGCGAGACGAAAGGGCCTCGTGATACGCCTATTTTTATAGGTT
AATGTCATGATAATAATGGTTTCTTAGACGTCAGGTGGCACTTTTCGGGGAAATGTGCGCGGAACCCCTA
TTTGTTTATTTTTCTAAATACATTCAAATATGTATCCGCTCATGAGACAATAACCCTGATAAATGCTTCA
ATAATATTGAAAAAGGAAGAGTATGAGTATTCAACATTTCCGTGTCGCCCTTATTCCCTTTTTTGCGGCA
TTTTGCCTTCCTGTTTTTGCTCACCCAGAAACGCTGGTGAAAGTAAAAGATGCTGAAGATCAGTTGGGTG
CACGAGTGGGTTACATCGAACTGGATCTCAACAGCGGTAAGATCCTTGAGAGTTTTCGCCCCGAAGAACG
TTTTCCAATGATGAGCACTTTTAAAGTTCTGCTATGTGGCGCGGTATTATCCCGTATTGACGCCGGGCAA
GAGCAACTCGGTCGCCGCATACACTATTCTCAGAATGACTTGGTTGAGTACTCACCAGTCACAGAAAAGC
ATCTTACGGATGGCATGACAGTAAGAGAATTATGCAGTGCTGCCATAACCATGAGTGATAACACTGCGGC
CAACTTACTTCTGACAACGATCGGAGGACCGAAGGAGCTAACCGCTTTTTTGCACAACATGGGGGATCAT
GTAACTCGCCTTGATCGTTGGGAACCGGAGCTGAATGAAGCCATACCAAACGACGAGCGTGACACCACGA
TGCCTGTAGCAATGGCAACAACGTTGCGCAAACTATTAACTGGCGAACTACTTACTCTAGCTTCCCGGCA
ACAATTAATAGACTGGATGGAGGCGGATAAAGTTGCAGGACCACTTCTGCGCTCGGCCCTTCCGGCTGGC
TGGTTTATTGCTGATAAATCTGGAGCCGGTGAGCGTGGAAGCCGCGGTATCATTGCAGCACTGGGGCCAG
ATGGTAAGCCCTCCCGTATCGTAGTTATCTACACGACGGGGAGTCAGGCAACTATGGATGAACGAAATAG
ACAGATCGCTGAGATAGGTGCCTCACTGATTAAGCATTGGTAACTGTCAGACCAAGTTTACTCATATATA
CTTTAGATTGATTTAAAACTTCATTTTTAATTTAAAAGGATCTAGGTGAAGATCCTTTTTGATAATCTCA
TGACCAAAATCCCTTAACGTGAGTTTTCGTTCCACTGAGCGTCAGACCCCGTAGAAAAGATCAAAGGATC
TTCTTGAGATCCTTTTTTTCTGCGCGTAATCTGCTGCTTGCAAACAAAAAAACCACCGCTACCAGCGGTG
GTTTGTTTGCCGGATCAAGAGCTACCAACTCTTTTTCCGAAGGTAACTGGCTTCAGCAGAGCGCAGATAC
CAAATACTGTCCTTCTAGTGTAGCCGTAGTTAGGCCACCACTTCAAGAACTCTGTAGCACCGCCTACATA
CCTCGCTCTGCTAATCCTGTTACCAGTGGCTGCTGCCAGTGGCGATAAGTCGTGTCTTACCGGGTTGGAC
TCAAGACGATAGTTACCGGATAAGGCGCAGCGGTCGGGCTGAACGGGGGGTTCGTGCACACAGCCCAGCT
TGGAGCGAACGACCTACACCGAACTGAGATACCTACAGCGTGAGCTATGAGAAAGCGCCACGCTTCCCGA
AGGGAGAAAGGCGGACAGGTATCCGGTAAGCGGCAGGGTCGGAACAGGAGAGCGCACGAGGGAGCTTCCA
GGGGGAAACGCCTGGTATCTTTATAGTCCTGTCGGGTTTCGCCACCTCTGACTTGAGCGTCGATTTTTGT
GATGCTCGTCAGGGGGGCGGAGCCTATGGAAAAACGCCAGCAACGCGGCCTTTTTACGGTTCCTGGCCTT
TTGCTGGCCTTTTGCTCACATGT
