Features (pLannotate 1.2.2; 18 found; start..end, strand, type, name):
      1..241     +  promoter       U6 promoter: RNA polymerase III promoter for human U6 snRNA
    289..356     +  misc_RNA       tracrRNA (fragment): trans-activating CRISPR RNA for the Streptococcus pyogenes CRISPR/Cas9 system
    363..406     +  misc_RNA       gRNA scaffold (fragment): guide RNA scaffold for the Streptococcus pyogenes CRISPR/Cas9 system
    453..738     +  enhancer       CMV enhancer: human cytomegalovirus immediate early enhancer; contains an 18-bp deletion relative to the standard CMV enhancer
    740..1017    +  promoter       chicken β-actin promoter: No description available
   1018..1245    +  intron         hybrid intron: hybrid between chicken β-actin (CBA) and minute virus of mice (MMV) introns (Gray et al., 2011)
   1266..1293    +  CDS            3xHA (fragment): three tandem HA epitope tags
   1326..3041    +  CDS            Cas9(N): N-terminal portion of Streptococcus pyogenes Cas9 (Zetsche et al., 2015)
   2928..5426    +  CDS            Cas9(C): C-terminal portion of Streptococcus pyogenes Cas9 (Zetsche et al., 2015)
   5493..5604    +  polyA_signal   bGH poly(A) signal: bovine growth hormone polyadenylation signal
   5709..5849    +  repeat_region  AAV2 ITR: inverted terminal repeat of adeno-associated virus serotype 2 inverted
   5854..5905    -  misc_feature   bom (fragment): basis of mobility region from pBR322
   5924..6379    +  rep_origin     f1 ori (sequence partly withheld): f1 bacteriophage origin of replication; arrow indicates direction of (+) strand synthesis
   6380..6429    -  misc_feature   bom (fragment): basis of mobility region from pBR322
   6531..6566    -  CDS            rop (fragment): Rop protein, which maintains plasmids at low copy number; rop
   6661..6765    +  promoter       AmpR promoter: bla
   6766..7626    +  CDS            AmpR: β-lactamase; bla; confers resistance to ampicillin, carbenicillin, and related antibiotics
   7797..8385    +  rep_origin     ori: high-copy-number ColE1/pMB1/pBR322/pUC origin of replication
>Addgene plasmid #122320 | px335-sgRNA-EF(Cas9n)-Ctcf-R | addgene full sequence | sequence record 238128 | Addgene NGS Result
GAGGGCCTATTTCCCATGATTCCTTCATATTTGCATATACGATACAAGGCTGTTAGAGAGATAATTGGAA
TTAATTTGACTGTAAACACAAAGATATTAGTACAAAATACGTGACGTAGAAAGTAATAATTTCTTGGGTA
GTTTGCAGTTTTAAAATTATGTTTTAAAATGGACTATCATATGCTTACCGTAACTTGAAAGTATTTCGAT
TTCTTGGCTTTATATATCTTGTGGAAAGGACGAAACACCGATCACCGGTCCATCATGCTGGTTTAAGAGC
TATGCTGGAAACAGCATAGCAAGTTTAAATAAGGCTAGTCCGTTATCAACTTGAAAAAGTGGCACCGAGT
CGGTGCTTTTTTGTTTTAGAGCTAGAAATAGCAAGTTAAAATAAGGCTAGTCCGTTTTTAGCGCGTGCGC
CAATTCTGCAGACAAATGGCTCTAGAGGTACCCGTTACATAACTTACGGTAAATGGCCCGCCTGGCTGAC
CGCCCAACGACCCCCGCCCATTGACGTCAATAGTAACGCCAATAGGGACTTTCCATTGACGTCAATGGGT
GGAGTATTTACGGTAAACTGCCCACTTGGCAGTACATCAAGTGTATCATATGCCAAGTACGCCCCCTATT
GACGTCAATGACGGTAAATGGCCCGCCTGGCATTGTGCCCAGTACATGACCTTATGGGACTTTCCTACTT
GGCAGTACATCTACGTATTAGTCATCGCTATTACCATGGTCGAGGTGAGCCCCACGTTCTGCTTCACTCT
CCCCATCTCCCCCCCCTCCCCACCCCCAATTTTGTATTTATTTATTTTTTAATTATTTTGTGCAGCGATG
GGGGCGGGGGGGGGGGGGGGGCGCGCGCCAGGCGGGGCGGGGSGGGGSGRGGGGSGGGGSGGGGSGRGGS
GGRGRGGKGCGGCGGCAGCCAATCAGAGCGGCGCGCTCCGAAAGTTTCCTTTTATGGCGAGGCGGCGGCG
GCGGCGGCCCTATAAAAAGCGAAGCGCGCGGCGGGCGGGAGTCGCTGCGCGCTGCCTTCGCCCCGTGCCC
CGCTCCGCCGCCGCCTCGCGCCGCCCGCCCCGGCTCTGACTGACCGCGTTACTCCCACAGGTGAGCGGGC
GGGACGGCCCTTCTCCTCCGGGCTGTAATTAGCTGAGCAAGAGGTAAGGGTTTAAGGGATGGTTGGTTGG
TGGGGTATTAATGTTTAATTACCTGGAGCACCTGCCTGAAATCACTTTTTTTCAGGTTGGACCGGTGCCA
CCATGTACCCATACGATGTTCCAGATTACGCTTCGCCGAAGAAAAAGCGCAAGGTCGAAGCGTCCGACAA
GAAGTACAGCATCGGCCTGGCCATCGGCACCAACTCTGTGGGCTGGGCCGTGATCACCGACGAGTACAAG
GTGCCCAGCAAGAAATTCAAGGTGCTGGGCAACACCGACCGGCACAGCATCAAGAAGAACCTGATCGGAG
CCCTGCTGTTCGACAGCGGCGAAACAGCCGAGGCCACCCGGCTGAAGAGAACCGCCAGAAGAAGATACAC
CAGACGGAAGAACCGGATCTGCTATCTGCAAGAGATCTTCAGCAACGAGATGGCCAAGGTGGACGACAGC
TTCTTCCACAGACTGGAAGAGTCCTTCCTGGTGGAAGAGGATAAGAAGCACGAGCGGCACCCCATCTTCG
GCAACATCGTGGACGAGGTGGCCTACCACGAGAAGTACCCCACCATCTACCACCTGAGAAAGAAACTGGT
GGACAGCACCGACAAGGCCGACCTGCGGCTGATCTATCTGGCCCTGGCCCACATGATCAAGTTCCGGGGC
CACTTCCTGATCGAGGGCGACCTGAACCCCGACAACAGCGACGTGGACAAGCTGTTCATCCAGCTGGTGC
AGACCTACAACCAGCTGTTCGAGGAAAACCCCATCAACGCCAGCGGCGTGGACGCCAAGGCCATCCTGTC
TGCCAGACTGAGCAAGAGCAGACGGCTGGAAAATCTGATCGCCCAGCTGCCCGGCGAGAAGAAGAATGGC
CTGTTCGGCAACCTGATTGCCCTGAGCCTGGGCCTGACCCCCAACTTCAAGAGCAACTTCGACCTGGCCG
AGGATGCCAAACTGCAGCTGAGCAAGGACACCTACGACGACGACCTGGACAACCTGCTGGCCCAGATCGG
CGACCAGTACGCCGACCTGTTTCTGGCCGCCAAGAACCTGTCCGACGCCATCCTGCTGAGCGACATCCTG
AGAGTGAACACCGAGATCACCAAGGCCCCCCTGAGCGCCTCTATGATCAAGAGATACGACGAGCACCACC
AGGACCTGACCCTGCTGAAAGCTCTCGTGCGGCAGCAGCTGCCTGAGAAGTACAAAGAGATTTTCTTCGA
CCAGAGCAAGAACGGCTACGCCGGCTACATTGACGGCGGAGCCAGCCAGGAAGAGTTCTACAAGTTCATC
AAGCCCATCCTGGAAAAGATGGACGGCACCGAGGAACTGCTCGTGAAGCTGAACAGAGAGGACCTGCTGC
GGAAGCAGCGGACCTTCGACAACGGCAGCATCCCCCACCAGATCCACCTGGGAGAGCTGCACGCCATTCT
GCGGCGGCAGGAAGATTTTTACCCATTCCTGAAGGACAACCGGGAAAAGATCGAGAAGATCCTGACCTTC
CGCATCCCCTACTACGTGGGCCCTCTGGCCAGGGGAAACAGCAGATTCGCCTGGATGACCAGAAAGAGCG
AGGAAACCATCACCCCCTGGAACTTCGAGGAAGTGGTGGACAAGGGCGCTTCCGCCCAGAGCTTCATCGA
GCGGATGACCAACTTCGATAAGAACCTGCCCAACGAGAAGGTGCTGCCCAAGCACAGCCTGCTGTACGAG
TACTTCACCGTGTATAACGAGCTGACCAAAGTGAAATACGTGACCGAGGGAATGAGAAAGCCCGCCTTCC
TGAGCGGCGAGCAGAAAAAGGCCATCGTGGACCTGCTGTTCAAGACCAACCGGAAAGTGACCGTGAAGCA
GCTGAAAGAGGACTACTTCAAGAAAATCGAGTGCTTCGACTCCGTGGAAATCTCCGGCGTGGAAGATCGG
TTCAACGCCTCCCTGGGCACATACCACGATCTGCTGAAAATTATCAAGGACAAGGACTTCCTGGACAATG
AGGAAAACGAGGACATTCTGGAAGATATCGTGCTGACCCTGACACTGTTTGAGGACAGAGAGATGATCGA
GGAACGGCTGAAAACCTATGCCCACCTGTTCGACGACAAAGTGATGAAGCAGCTGAAGCGGCGGAGATAC
ACCGGCTGGGGCAGGCTGAGCCGGAAGCTGATCAACGGCATCCGGGACAAGCAGTCCGGCAAGACAATCC
TGGATTTCCTGAAGTCCGACGGCTTCGCCAACAGAAACTTCATGCAGCTGATCCACGACGACAGCCTGAC
CTTTAAAGAGGACATCCAGAAAGCCCAGGTGTCCGGCCAGGGCGATAGCCTGCACGAGCACATTGCCAAT
CTGGCCGGCAGCCCCGCCATTAAGAAGGGCATCCTGCAGACAGTGAAGGTGGTGGACGAGCTCGTGAAAG
TGATGGGCCGGCACAAGCCCGAGAACATCGTGATCGAAATGGCCAGAGAGAACCAGACCACCCAGAAGGG
ACAGAAGAACAGCCGCGAGAGAATGAAGCGGATCGAAGAGGGCATCAAAGAGCTGGGCAGCCAGATCCTG
AAAGAACACCCCGTGGAAAACACCCAGCTGCAGAACGAGAAGCTGTACCTGTACTACCTGCAGAATGGGC
GGGATATGTACGTGGACCAGGAACTGGACATCAACCGGCTGTCCGACTACGATGTGGACCATATCGTGCC
TCAGAGCTTTCTGAAGGACGACTCCATCGACAACAAGGTGCTGACCAGAAGCGACAAGAACCGGGGCAAG
AGCGACAACGTGCCCTCCGAAGAGGTCGTGAAGAAGATGAAGAACTACTGGCGGCAGCTGCTGAACGCCA
AGCTGATTACCCAGAGAAAGTTCGACAATCTGACCAAGGCCGAGAGAGGCGGCCTGAGCGAACTGGATAA
GGCCGGCTTCATCAAGAGACAGCTGGTGGAAACCCGGCAGATCACAAAGCACGTGGCACAGATCCTGGAC
TCCCGGATGAACACTAAGTACGACGAGAATGACAAGCTGATCCGGGAAGTGAAAGTGATCACCCTGAAGT
CCAAGCTGGTGTCCGATTTCCGGAAGGATTTCCAGTTTTACAAAGTGCGCGAGATCAACAACTACCACCA
CGCCCACGACGCCTACCTGAACGCCGTCGTGGGAACCGCCCTGATCAAAAAGTACCCTAAGCTGGAAAGC
GAGTTCGTGTACGGCGACTACAAGGTGTACGACGTGCGGAAGATGATCGCCAAGAGCGAGCAGGAAATCG
GCAAGGCTACCGCCAAGTACTTCTTCTACAGCAACATCATGAACTTTTTCAAGACCGAGATTACCCTGGC
CAACGGCGAGATCCGGAAGCGGCCTCTGATCGAGACAAACGGCGAAACCGGGGAGATCGTGTGGGATAAG
GGCCGGGATTTTGCCACCGTGCGGAAAGTGCTGAGCATGCCCCAAGTGAATATCGTGAAAAAGACCGAGG
TGCAGACAGGCGGCTTCAGCAAAGAGTCTATCCTGCCCAAGAGGAACAGCGATAAGCTGATCGCCAGAAA
GAAGGACTGGGACCCTAAGAAGTACGGCGGCTTCGACAGCCCCACCGTGGCCTATTCTGTGCTGGTGGTG
GCCAAAGTGGAAAAGGGCAAGTCCAAGAAACTGAAGAGTGTGAAAGAGCTGCTGGGGATCACCATCATGG
AAAGAAGCAGCTTCGAGAAGAATCCCATCGACTTTCTGGAAGCCAAGGGCTACAAAGAAGTGAAAAAGGA
CCTGATCATCAAGCTGCCTAAGTACTCCCTGTTCGAGCTGGAAAACGGCCGGAAGAGAATGCTGGCCTCT
GCCGGCGAACTGCAGAAGGGAAACGAACTGGCCCTGCCCTCCAAATATGTGAACTTCCTGTACCTGGCCA
GCCACTATGAGAAGCTGAAGGGCTCCCCCGAGGATAATGAGCAGAAACAGCTGTTTGTGGAACAGCACAA
GCACTACCTGGACGAGATCATCGAGCAGATCAGCGAGTTCTCCAAGAGAGTGATCCTGGCCGACGCTAAT
CTGGACAAAGTGCTGTCCGCCTACAACAAGCACCGGGATAAGCCCATCAGAGAGCAGGCCGAGAATATCA
TCCACCTGTTTACCCTGACCAATCTGGGAGCCCCTGCCGCCTTCAAGTACTTTGACACCACCATCGACCG
GAAGAGGTACACCAGCACCAAAGAGGTGCTGGACGCCACCCTGATCCACCAGAGCATCACCGGCCTGTAC
GAGACACGGATCGACCTGTCTCAGCTGGGAGGCGACAGCCCCAAGAAGAAGAGAAAGGTGGAGGCCAGCT
AAGAATTCCTAGAGCTCGCTGATCAGCCTCGACTGTGCCTTCTAGTTGCCAGCCATCTGTTGTTTGCCCC
TCCCCCGTGCCTTCCTTGACCCTGGAAGGTGCCACTCCCACTGTCCTTTCCTAATAAAATGAGGAAATTG
CATCGCATTGTCTGAGTAGGTGTCATTCTATTCTGGGGGGTGGGGTGGGGCAGGACAGCAAGGGGGAGGA
TTGGGAAGAGAATAGCAGGCATGCTGGGGAGCGGCCGCAGGAACCCCTAGTGATGGAGTTGGCCACTCCC
TCTCTGCGCGCTCGCTCGCTCACTGAGGCCGGGCGACCAAAGGTCGCCCGACGCCCGGGCTTTGCCCGGG
CGGCCTCAGTGAGCGAGCGAGCGCGCAGCTGCCTGCAGGGGCGCCTGATGCGGTATTTTCTCCTTACGCA
TCTGTGCGGTATTTCACACCGCATA
[95 nt withheld, positions 5906-6000]
T
[46 nt withheld, positions 6002-6047]
C
[141 nt withheld, positions 6049-6189]
CCTTTGACGTTGGAGTCCACGTTCTTT
[37 nt withheld, positions 6217-6253]
ACTCTATCTCGGGCTATTCTTTTGATTTATAAGGGATTTTGCCGATTTCGGTCTATTGGTTAAAAAATGA
GCTGATTTAACAAAAATTTAACGCGAATTTTAACAAAATATTAACGTTTACAATTTTATGGTGCACTCTC
AGTACAATCTGCTCTGATGCCGCATAGTTAAGCCAGCCCCGACACCCGCCAACACCCGCTGACGCGCCCT
GACGGGCTTGTCTGCTCCCGGCATCCGCTTACAGACAAGCTGTGACCGTCTCCGGGAGCTGCATGTGTCA
GAGGTTTTCACCGTCATCACCGAAACGCGCGAGACGAAAGGGCCTCGTGATACGCCTATTTTTATAGGTT
AATGTCATGATAATAATGGTTTCTTAGACGTCAGGTGGCACTTTTCGGGGAAATGTGCGCGGAACCCCTA
TTTGTTTATTTTTCTAAATACATTCAAATATGTATCCGCTCATGAGACAATAACCCTGATAAATGCTTCA
ATAATATTGAAAAAGGAAGAGTATGAGTATTCAACATTTCCGTGTCGCCCTTATTCCCTTTTTTGCGGCA
TTTTGCCTTCCTGTTTTTGCTCACCCAGAAACGCTGGTGAAAGTAAAAGATGCTGAAGATCAGTTGGGTG
CACGAGTGGGTTACATCGAACTGGATCTCAACAGCGGTAAGATCCTTGAGAGTTTTCGCCCCGAAGAACG
TTTTCCAATGATGAGCACTTTTAAAGTTCTGCTATGTGGCGCGGTATTATCCCGTATTGACGCCGGGCAA
GAGCAACTCGGTCGCCGCATACACTATTCTCAGAATGACTTGGTTGAGTACTCACCAGTCACAGAAAAGC
ATCTTACGGATGGCATGACAGTAAGAGAATTATGCAGTGCTGCCATAACCATGAGTGATAACACTGCGGC
CAACTTACTTCTGACAACGATCGGAGGACCGAAGGAGCTAACCGCTTTTTTGCACAACATGGGGGATCAT
GTAACTCGCCTTGATCGTTGGGAACCGGAGCTGAATGAAGCCATACCAAACGACGAGCGTGACACCACGA
TGCCTGTAGCAATGGCAACAACGTTGCGCAAACTATTAACTGGCGAACTACTTACTCTAGCTTCCCGGCA
ACAATTAATAGACTGGATGGAGGCGGATAAAGTTGCAGGACCACTTCTGCGCTCGGCCCTTCCGGCTGGC
TGGTTTATTGCTGATAAATCTGGAGCCGGTGAGCGTGGAAGCCGCGGTATCATTGCAGCACTGGGGCCAG
ATGGTAAGCCCTCCCGTATCGTAGTTATCTACACGACGGGGAGTCAGGCAACTATGGATGAACGAAATAG
ACAGATCGCTGAGATAGGTGCCTCACTGATTAAGCATTGGTAACTGTCAGACCAAGTTTACTCATATATA
CTTTAGATTGATTTAAAACTTCATTTTTAATTTAAAAGGATCTAGGTGAAGATCCTTTTTGATAATCTCA
TGACCAAAATCCCTTAACGTGAGTTTTCGTTCCACTGAGCGTCAGACCCCGTAGAAAAGATCAAAGGATC
TTCTTGAGATCCTTTTTTTCTGCGCGTAATCTGCTGCTTGCAAACAAAAAAACCACCGCTACCAGCGGTG
GTTTGTTTGCCGGATCAAGAGCTACCAACTCTTTTTCCGAAGGTAACTGGCTTCAGCAGAGCGCAGATAC
CAAATACTGTTCTTCTAGTGTAGCCGTAGTTAGGCCACCACTTCAAGAACTCTGTAGCACCGCCTACATA
CCTCGCTCTGCTAATCCTGTTACCAGTGGCTGCTGCCAGTGGCGATAAGTCGTGTCTTACCGGGTTGGAC
TCAAGACGATAGTTACCGGATAAGGCGCAGCGGTCGGGCTGAACGGGGGGTTCGTGCACACAGCCCAGCT
TGGAGCGAACGACCTACACCGAACTGAGATACCTACAGCGTGAGCTATGAGAAAGCGCCACGCTTCCCGA
AGGGAGAAAGGCGGACAGGTATCCGGTAAGCGGCAGGGTCGGAACAGGAGAGCGCACGAGGGAGCTTCCA
GGGGGAAACGCCTGGTATCTTTATAGTCCTGTCGGGTTTCGCCACCTCTGACTTGAGCGTCGATTTTTGT
GATGCTCGTCAGGGGGGCGGAGCCTATGGAAAAACGCCAGCAACGCGGCCTTTTTACGGTTCCTGGCCTT
TTGCTGGCCTTTTGCTCACATGT
